>Addgene plasmid #178877 | pGLOW63 | addgene full sequence | sequence record 357589 | Addgene NGS Result
TCGCGCGTTTCGGTGATGACGGTGAAAACCTCTGACACATGCAGCTCCCGGAGACGGTCACAGCTTGTCT
GTAAGCGGATGCCGGGAGCAGACAAGCCCGTCAGGGCGCGTCAGCGGGTGTTGGCGGGTGTCGGGGCTGG
CTTAACTATGCGGCATCAGAGCAGATTGTACTGAGAGTGCACCATATGCGGTGTGAAATACCGCACAGAT
GCGTAAGGAGAAAATACCGCATCAGGCGCCATTCGCCATTCAGGCTGCGCAACTGTTGGGAAGGGCGATC
GGTGCGGGCCTCTTCGCTATTACGCCAGCTGGCGAAAGGGGGATGTGCTGCAAGGCGATTAAGTTGGGTA
ACGCCAGGGTTTTCCCAGTCACGACGTTGTAAAACGACGGCCAGTCGCCGGCACTAGTTACCCGAAGTAT
GTCAAAAAGAGGTATGCTATGAAGCAGCGTATTACAGTGACAGTTGACAGCGACAGCTATCAGTTGCTCA
AGGCATATATGATGTCAATATCTCCGGTTCGGTAAGCACAACCATGCAGAATGAAGCCCGTCGTCTGCGT
GCCGAACGCTGGAAAGCGGAAAATCAGGAAGGGATGGCTGAGGTCGCCCGGTTTATTGAAATGAACGGCT
CTTTTGCCGACGAGAACAGGGGCTGGTGAAATGCAGTTTAAGGTTTACACCTATAAAAGAGAGAGCCGTT
ATCGTCTGTTTGTGGATGTACAGAGTGATATTATTGACACGCCCGGGCGACGGATGGTGATCCCCCTGGC
CAGTGCACGTCTGCTGTCAGATAAAGTCCCCCGTGAACTTTACCCGGTGGTGCATATCGGGGATGAAAGC
TGGCGCATGATGACCACCGATATGGCCAGTGTGCCGGTCTCCGTTATCGGGGAAGAAGTGGCTGATCTCA
GCCACCGCGAAAATGACATCAAAAACGCCATTAACCTGATGTTCTGGGGAATATAAATGTCAGGCTCCCT
TATACACAGCCAGTCTGCAGGTCGACCTAGGGAGCATCGGGAGCCTCAGGAGCATCGATGTACACCGTCG
TCGAGCAATACGAGAAGTCCGTCGCCCGTCACTGCACCGGAGGAGAGAATCTGTACTTTCAATCCGGAAA
GGTAAGTTTAAAATAACTTCGTATAGGATACTTTATACGAAGTTATTTTCAGGGATACCCATACGACGTC
CCAGACTACGCCTAAGGATGATCGACGCCAACGTCGTTGAATTTTCAAATTTTAAATACTGAATATTTGT
TTTTTTTCCTATTATTTATTTATTCTCTTTGTGTTTTTTTTCTTGCTTTCTAAAAAATTAATTCAATCCA
AATCTAAACATTTTTTTTTCTCTTTCCGTCTCCCAATTCGTATTCCGCTCCTCTCATCTGAACACAATGT
GCAAGTTTATTTATCTTCTCGCTTTCATTTCATTAGGACGTGGGGGGAATTGGTGGAAGGGGGAAACACA
CAAAAGGATGATGGAAATGAAATAAGGACACACAATATGCAACAACATTCAATTCAGAAATATGGAGGAA
GGTTTAAAAGAAAACATAAAAATATATAGAGGAGGAAGGAAAACTAGCTGCCCTCGATTGTCTATCTTCC
ATTCTCACCAAGTTTCAACAACTTTATTCAGTCATTCTTCTCTGGTTCATTTCCCAACCAATCTTCCCGA
ATAAAGCCCATCTGTCCTTTCGGCCACATTCCTCACCTACATCCGTACTCCTTATCTCCCGTTCTTATCC
AGTCTTTTATCGTCTCTGCGTCTCGCACACTGTCTCGTCGGTAATGTAAAAAAAAAACAAAAAAAACTTG
AAAACTTGCGGAAAGATTTCCTAATAAAAGGAGACGAATCCGGTAGGAAATCGACAAGTCTCTGCTTCTC
GAAGACTAGGTGAGTTACATTTCTTTGGCCGAATTATTTTGAAATCCTAAATTTGATAATTTCAGAGATG
TCTGTAAAACTTGCGTGTTATGTGACGGCTTCGGTCACTGTCGCCACTCTTATGGTATGCTTCATGACCA
TGTCAACCATCTACTCGGAGGTTGATGGATTCAGAGAGAAGCTTGATACCGAGATGAATGTGTTCAGAGT
GAGTTAAATTATATTTTGAATTTTAAATAATTTTTAATTTTCTAGCAATCTACCAATGGATTGTGGAAGG
ACATAGTTGTCATCGGAAGATCTAGCAAGCGTGTCCGTTGTCAATATGAAGAGACCAACGCTACCCCAAC
TCCACATGCTGATGGATCCCCATCTGCTCCACCAGGTCAACCACCAGCAGTTCCACCAGTCTTCAACCAG
CCAAAGACTCCAAATGGAGCCAATGGAAATGGACCAACCTGCAACTGCAATGCTGATAACAAGTGCCCAG
CTGGACCATCCGGACCAAAGGGAGTTCCAGGAGTTCCAGGACTCGACGGAGTTCCAGGACTTGACGGTGT
TCCAGGAGTTGGAGCTGATGATATCGCTCCACAACGCGAGTCTGTCGGATGCTTCACTTGCCCACAAGGA
CCAGTTGGACCACCAGGAGCTCTTGGAAGACCAGGACCACGTGGACTTCCAGGACCAAGAGGACAAAATG
GAAACCCAGGAAGAGATGGACAACCAGGACATCCAGGAGAGCAAGGATCATCCGGTCAAATCGGAAAGAT
CGGAGAGCCAGGACCACCAGGAGAGAAGGGACGCGACGCCGAGCATCCAATCGGAAGACCAGGACCAAAG
GGACCAAGAGGAGATCAAGGACCAACAGGACCAGCTGGACAGAACGGTCTTCACGGACCACCAGGAGAGC
CAGGAACCGTTGGACCAGAAGGACCATCTGGAAAGCAAGGACGTCAAGGACCAGACGGAACCCAGGGAGA
GACTGGACCAGACGGAAGACCAGGAAAGGATGCCGAGTACTGCCAGTGCCCAGACAAGTCTCCACCATCA
GAGGCTGTCAACGCCAACCGTGGATACAGAAATATCTAAATTGTTGGTGTTTTCTAATAAAATATTTGAG
ATTCAGTGAGACTTTTTTCTTGGCGGCACAATAAAGTTTCCTCTTTTTGTTGGGTCACTCAACGAACACA
ATACAAATATTTGAGCGCTCGCATTTTTCTCAACCTTTCGGGTTTAAAGCACTTCAAAATGGAATTGAAG
AGAGATTGTGAAAGTACATCAGACAGAATCACATTTTGATAGCATTCACTTCACTCAGATGCAAACTTTT
CAGTGACTATAAAAAGTCATAAAATAATAACATTAAAAAAGCAAATAAATTAGCGAGAGAATTTTTTGAC
AAAAAGAAAGAAGAGTGATAGAGAAGAAGGGAATGCTTGAAAGGATTTTGCATTTATCTTAATCACCGTC
TTCGAGAAGACGAACCATGGCGCCAGTTTCAGAATCCAAGTTTCTAATATAGTTCATCACAATGTTGACG
TTGGTCCAACCTCCGGCTTGCATAATCTCTGGGATGGAAACTCCAGCGCGAGCCATGTCACGGGCAGCTC
CGACACGGGCGGAATGTCCAGACCAAGCCAAGTAACGTTGTCCGGAATCATCCTTGGCTCCGTAGATGAG
ACGGTGGGTAGCTTCGAAGATTCCTGAAAATTTATTTTCAGCTTATTCTTAGCTAATATGTTGTTTAAAC
TTACCTTCAAGAGCTCGAGTCGAGAGTTGTGATGTTGCACTCGGGGCAGCAACTCCGTTCTTGCGAACAC
GACAGAACAGGTAGTTGTTTGGATCATCGGCGACTCCGGAAACCGAAATCCAGCGCTCAACGAGCTTGGT
AACTCCAAGGGAGAGCGCTTTTTCGACTCCGGCAGTCGAGACCAGCGTTTTTGTACGTCCGATGTGGATG
AGCATTCTTCCTCCGTCTGTGCGACTAATATCCTTGACGCGAATGCGGGCAATTTCGGCGATACGGAGAA
GTGTGTTGTAAGCAATTCCGAGGAAGGCGAGGTTTCGGATGTCCTGGCAACGATCGGAATTTTCCATAAG
AGAACGGACCTGATCGAAGTCGGTTCTGAAAATTTCGTCAAGTCTTAGGATTGAATACATTAATATTTAA
ACTTACCTTTCGAAGGCGAGGGCTTGCTTGGCTCTCTCTCCAGCATCAACATTTTCCTTGCGGATACGTC
TCATTACGAGAGATACGGCATTAGAATCTGATGGGCGTGGAAGTCCAGATCGGCGATGGAGCATATTGAG
CTGTCCGAGATGTTGTTGGATCGTCTTCACCGCCAATCCACGAGCTTGGAGGTAGAGCAAGTAGTCACGA
ACGTCTTCTGGCTCGGCTGGGAACCACTTGCGGTTGTTAAGCTTGCACCAGGCAGCCCAAGAACGGCACA
CTGAGAGAAGCATCTTCCAGGTGTGCTCGGAGAAGGCTTGTCTGTCACGGAACATATCCATGAGGTTCTT
GCGAACTTCATCACTTGTCGCGTCAACTGGAAGTGCTGGAAGATTTTGATGAACAGTGAGAAGATTTGAC
ATATTTTCGAAGTTTTTTAGATGCACTAGAACAAAGCGTGTTGGCTTCCTCTGAGCCCGCTTTCCTTATA
TACCCGCATTCTGCAGCCTTACAGAATGTTCTAGAAGGTCCTAGATGCATTCGTTTGAAAATACTCCCGG
TGGGTGCAAAGAGACGCAGACGGAAAATGTATCTGGGTCTCTTTATTGTGTACACTACTTTTCCATGTAC
CGAATGTGAGTCGCCCTCCTTTTGCAACAAGCAGCTCGAATGTTCTAGAAAAAGGTGGAAAATAGTATAA
ATACCGTTGAAAATAAATACCGAACAACATTTGCTCTAATTGTGAAATTAGAAATCTTCAAACTATAATC
ATGTCACTTTACCACTATTTCCGTCCAGCTCAACGTTCCGTTTTTGGTGATCATTTTTGCTTTCGTCGTA
AATCTACACACGCGTCTCTTCCGTGCGAGAGTCCAAGCCAGCAGCCAAATTCGTTGACTGAGTATTCAAC
GTTTATACGTTGTCGGCAACGAGAAATAGGAAAATGCATCGGGAAATGTTCTTTTTTCGATTTTTTCCAA
GGTTTTGACAAATTTTACCACGAATTTTGCTATGTTTTCAATTAAAAAATATGTTATTCAACTGTTTCTA
TGAGGAAAATAAGGCTTTGCATGTAATTTTCTTATTCAGCATAATTTTTAATTAATTTGAATTTTCTGTC
CTAACGTTTATTTTGTTTTCTTGGTTATGACTGATCTGAAATTAATTTTTGAATTTTAAGGTAATATGTC
AGGCGGTGCCGCAAGTTTGTACAAAAAAGCAGGCTCCATGAAAAAGCCTGAACTCACCGCGACGTCTGTC
GAGAAGTTTCTGATCGAAAAGTTCGACAGCGTCTCCGACCTGATGCAGCTCTCGGAGGGCGAAGAATCTC
GTGCTTTCAGCTTCGATGTAGGAGGGCGTGGATATGTCCTGCGGGTAAATAGCTGCGCCGATGGTTTCTA
CAAAGATCGTTATGTTTATCGGCACTTTGCATCGGCCGCGCTCCCGATTCCGGAAGTGCTTGACATTGGG
GAATTCAGCGAGAGCCTGACCTATTGCATCTCCCGCCGTGCACAGGGTGTCACGTTGCAAGACCTGCCTG
AAACCGAACTGCCCGCTGTTCTGCAGCCGGTCGCGGAGGCCATGGATGCGATCGCTGCGGCCGATCTTAG
CCAGACGAGCGGGTTCGGCCCATTCGGACCGCAAGGAATCGGTCAATACACTACATGGCGTGATTTCATA
TGCGCGATTGCTGATCCCCATGTGTATCACTGGCAAACTGTGATGGACGACACCGTCAGTGCGTCCGTCG
CGCAGGCTCTCGATGAGCTGATGCTTTGGGCCGAGGACTGCCCCGAAGTCCGGCACCTCGTGCACGCGGA
TTTCGGCTCCAACAATGTCCTGACGGACAATGGCCGCATAACAGCGGTCATTGACTGGAGCGAGGCGATG
TTCGGGGATTCCCAATACGAGGTCGCCAACATCTTCTTCTGGAGGCCGTGGTTGGCTTGTATGGAGCAGC
AGACGCGCTACTTCGAGCGGAGGCATCCGGAGCTTGCAGGATCGCCGCGGCTCCGGGCGTATATGCTCCG
CATTGGTCTTGACCAACTCTATCAGAGCTTGGTTGACGGCAATTTCGATGATGCAGCTTGGGCGCAGGGT
CGATGCGACGCAATCGTCCGATCCGGAGCCGGGACTGTCGGGCGTACACAAATCGCCCGCAGAAGCGCGG
CCGTCTGGACCGATGGCTGTGTAGAAGTACTCGCCGATAGTGGAAACCGACGCCCCAGCACTCGTCCGAG
GGCAAAGGAATAGACCCAGCTTTCTTGTACAAAGTGGGTCCAATTACTCTTCAACATCCCTACATGCTCT
TTCTCCCTGTGCTCCCACCCCCTATTTTTGTTATTATCAAAAAACTTCTCTTAATTTCTTTGTTTTTTAG
CTTCTTTTAAGTCACCTCTAACAATGAAATTGTGTAGATTCAAAAATAGAATTAATTCGTAATAAAAAGT
CGAAAAAAATTGTGCTCCCTCCCCCCATTAATAATAATTCTATCCCAAAATCTACACAATGTTCTGTGTA
CACTTCTTATGTTTTTTACTTCTGATAAATTTTTTTGAAACATCATAGAAAAAACCGCACACAAAATACC
TTATCATATGTTACGTTTCAGTTTATGACCGCAATTTTTAATAACTTCGTATAGGATACTTTATACGAAG
TTATTTTCAGGGAGCCGGATCTGAACAAAAACTTATTTCTGAAGAGGATCTTGAGCAAAAGCTCATCTCC
GAGGAGGACCTCGAGCAGAAGTTGATCAGCGAGGAAGACTTGCCGGCTCGACCTGCAGACTGGCTGTGTA
TAAGGGAGCCTGACATTTATATTCCCCAGAACATCAGGTTAATGGCGTTTTTGATGTCATTTTCGCGGTG
GCTGAGATCAGCCACTTCTTCCCCGATAACGGAGACCGGCACACTGGCCATATCGGTGGTCATCATGCGC
CAGCTTTCATCCCCGATATGCACCACCGGGTAAAGTTCACGGGGGACTTTATCTGACAGCAGACGTGCAC
TGGCCAGGGGGATCACCATCCGTCGCCCGGGCGTGTCAATAATATCACTCTGTACATCCACAAACAGACG
ATAACGGCTCTCTCTTTTATAGGTGTAAACCTTAAACTGCATTTCACCAGCCCCTGTTCTCGTCGGCAAA
AGAGCCGTTCATTTCAATAAACCGGGCGACCTCAGCCATCCCTTCCTGATTTTCCGCTTTCCAGCGTTCG
GCACGCAGACGACGGGCTTCATTCTGCATGGTTGTGCTTACCGAACCGGAGATATTGACATCATATATGC
CTTGAGCAACTGATAGCTGTCGCTGTCAACTGTCACTGTAATACGCTGCTTCATAGCATACCTCTTTTTG
ACATACTTCGGGTTCCTAGGAAATCGATAACATGGTCATAGCTGTTTCCTGTGTGAAATTGTTATCCGCT
CACAATTCCACACAACATACGAGCCGGAAGCATAAAGTGTAAAGCCTGGGGTGCCTAATGAGTGAGCTAA
CTCACATTAATTGCGTTGCGCTCACTGCCCGCTTTCCAGTCGGGAAACCTGTCGTGCCAGCTGCATTAAT
GAATCGGCCAACGCGCGGGGAGAGGCGGTTTGCGTATTGGGCGCTCTTCCGCTTCCTCGCTCACTGACTC
GCTGCGCTCGGTCGTTCGGCTGCGGCGAGCGGTATCAGCTCACTCAAAGGCGGTAATACGGTTATCCACA
GAATCAGGGGATAACGCAGGAAAGAACATGTGAGCAAAAGGCCAGCAAAAGGCCAGGAACCGTAAAAAGG
CCGCGTTGCTGGCGTTTTTCCATAGGCTCCGCCCCCCTGACGAGCATCACAAAAATCGACGCTCAAGTCA
GAGGTGGCGAAACCCGACAGGACTATAAAGATACCAGGCGTTTCCCCCTGGAAGCTCCCTCGTGCGCTCT
CCTGTTCCGACCCTGCCGCTTACCGGATACCTGTCCGCCTTTCTCCCTTCGGGAAGCGTGGCGCTTTCTC
ATAGCTCACGCTGTAGGTATCTCAGTTCGGTGTAGGTCGTTCGCTCCAAGCTGGGCTGTGTGCACGAACC
CCCCGTTCAGCCCGACCGCTGCGCCTTATCCGGTAACTATCGTCTTGAGTCCAACCCGGTAAGACACGAC
TTATCGCCACTGGCAGCAGCCACTGGTAACAGGATTAGCAGAGCGAGGTATGTAGGCGGTGCTACAGAGT
TCTTGAAGTGGTGGCCTAACTACGGCTACACTAGAAGAACAGTATTTGGTATCTGCGCTCTGCTGAAGCC
AGTTACCTTCGGAAAAAGAGTTGGTAGCTCTTGATCCGGCAAACAAACCACCGCTGGTAGCGGTGGTTTT
TTTGTTTGCAAGCAGCAGATTACGCGCAGAAAAAAAGGATCTCAAGAAGATCCTTTGATCTTTTCTACGG
GGTCTGACGCTCAGTGGAACGAAAACTCACGTTAAGGGATTTTGGTCATGAGATTATCAAAAAGGATCTT
CACCTAGATCCTTTTAAATTAAAAATGAAGTTTTAAATCAATCTAAAGTATATATGAGTAAACTTGGTCT
GACAGTTACCAATGCTTAATCAGTGAGGCACCTATCTCAGCGATCTGTCTATTTCGTTCATCCATAGTTG
CCTGACTCCCCGTCGTGTAGATAACTACGATACGGGAGGGCTTACCATCTGGCCCCAGTGCTGCAATGAT
ACCGCGAGACCCACGCTCACCGGCTCCAGATTTATCAGCAATAAACCAGCCAGCCGGAAGGGCCGAGCGC
AGAAGTGGTCCTGCAACTTTATCCGCCTCCATCCAGTCTATTAATTGTTGCCGGGAAGCTAGAGTAAGTA
GTTCGCCAGTTAATAGTTTGCGCAACGTTGTTGCCATTGCTACAGGCATCGTGGTGTCACGCTCGTCGTT
TGGTATGGCTTCATTCAGCTCCGGTTCCCAACGATCAAGGCGAGTTACATGATCCCCCATGTTGTGCAAA
AAAGCGGTTAGCTCCTTCGGTCCTCCGATCGTTGTCAGAAGTAAGTTGGCCGCAGTGTTATCACTCATGG
TTATGGCAGCACTGCATAATTCTCTTACTGTCATGCCATCCGTAAGATGCTTTTCTGTGACTGGTGAGTA
CTCAACCAAGTCATTCTGAGAATAGTGTATGCGGCGACCGAGTTGCTCTTGCCCGGCGTCAATACGGGAT
AATACCGCGCCACATAGCAGAACTTTAAAAGTGCTCATCATTGGAAAACGTTCTTCGGGGCGAAAACTCT
CAAGGATCTTACCGCTGTTGAGATCCAGTTCGATGTAACCCACTCGTGCACCCAACTGATCTTCAGCATC
TTTTACTTTCACCAGCGTTTCTGGGTGAGCAAAAACAGGAAGGCAAAATGCCGCAAAAAAGGGAATAAGG
GCGACACGGAAATGTTGAATACTCATACTCTTCCTTTTTCAATATTATTGAAGCATTTATCAGGGTTATT
GTCTCATGAGCGGATACATATTTGAATGTATTTAGAAAAATAAACAAATAGGGGTTCCGCGCACATTTCC
CCGAAAAGTGCCACCTGACGTCTAAGAAACCATTATTATCATGACATTAACCTATAAAAATAGGCGTATC
ACGAGGCCCTTTCGTC
Features (pLannotate 1.2.2; 24 found; start..end, strand, type, name):
    137..236     +  misc_feature   bom (fragment): basis of mobility region from pBR322
    242..395     -  CDS            lacZα (fragment): LacZα fragment of β-galactosidase; lacZ fragment
    498..656     +  CDS            ccdA (fragment): CCDA_ECO57 - Also known as H, letA. Experimental evidence at protein level: Swiss-Prot protein existence level 1. Antitoxin component of a type II toxin-antitoxin (TA) system which inhibits the post-segregational killing (PSK) of plasmid-free cells, also referred to as a plasmid addiction system. Binds to and blocks the activity of CcdB; will also remove bound CcdB protein from the CcdB-GyrA complex by forming a CcdA-CcdB complex, a process termed rejuvenation. Functions as a transcriptional corepressor for the ccdAB operon, repression also requires CcdB (By similarity). From Escherichia coli
    661..966     +  CDS            ccdB: CcdB, a bacterial toxin that poisons DNA gyrase; ccdB; Plasmids containing the ccdB gene cannot be propagated in standard E. coli strains.
   1133..1166    +  protein_bind   lox2272: Cre-mediated recombination occurs in the 8-bp core sequence (GGATACTT). lox2272 sites are compatible with each other, but incompatible with loxP or loxN sites (Lee and Saito, 1988). Cre recombinase
   1958..2104    +  CDS            sqt-1 (fragment): SQT1_CAEEL - Also known as rol-5. Protein inferred from homology: Swiss-Prot protein existence level 3. Nematode cuticles are composed largely of collagen-like proteins. The cuticle functions both as an exoskeleton and as a barrier to protect the worm from its environment. This is a collagen critical for organismal morphogenesis. Mutations in sqt-1 can lengthen, shorten, or helically twist the entire animal. From Caenorhabditis elegans.
   2137..2976    +  CDS            sqt-1 (fragment): SQT1_CAEEL - Also known as rol-5. Protein inferred from homology: Swiss-Prot protein existence level 3. Nematode cuticles are composed largely of collagen-like proteins. The cuticle functions both as an exoskeleton and as a barrier to protect the worm from its environment. This is a collagen critical for organismal morphogenesis. Mutations in sqt-1 can lengthen, shorten, or helically twist the entire animal. From Caenorhabditis elegans.
   3020..3343    -  terminator     tbb-2 terminator: tbb-2; transcription terminator for the C. elegans tubulin beta-2 gene
   3352..4482    -  CDS            cre: RECR_BPP1 - Experimental evidence at protein level: Swiss-Prot protein existence level 1. Catalyzes site-specific recombination between two 34-base- pair LOXP sites. Its role is to maintain the phage genome as a monomeric unit-copy plasmid in the lysogenic state. From Escherichia phage P1 (Bacteriophage P1).
   4831..4881    +  CDS            hsp-16.1 (fragment): HSP11_CAEEL - Also known as hsp16-1b. Experimental evidence at transcript level: Swiss-Prot protein existence level 2. From Caenorhabditis elegans.
   5262..5282    +  protein_bind   attB1: mutant version of attB; core recombination site for the Gateway® BP reaction BP Clonase™
   5288..6313    +  CDS            HygR: aminoglycoside phosphotransferase from E. coli; aph(4)-Ia; confers resistance to hygromycin
   6317..6337    -  protein_bind   attB2: mutant version of attB; core recombination site for the Gateway® BP reaction BP Clonase™
   6691..6724    +  protein_bind   lox2272: Cre-mediated recombination occurs in the 8-bp core sequence (GGATACTT). lox2272 sites are compatible with each other, but incompatible with loxP or loxN sites (Lee and Saito, 1988). Cre recombinase
   6877..7182    -  CDS            ccdB: CcdB, a bacterial toxin that poisons DNA gyrase; ccdB; Plasmids containing the ccdB gene cannot be propagated in standard E. coli strains.
   7187..7345    -  CDS            ccdA (fragment): CCDA_ECO57 - Also known as H, letA. Experimental evidence at protein level: Swiss-Prot protein existence level 1. Antitoxin component of a type II toxin-antitoxin (TA) system which inhibits the post-segregational killing (PSK) of plasmid-free cells, also referred to as a plasmid addiction system. Binds to and blocks the activity of CcdB; will also remove bound CcdB protein from the CcdB-GyrA complex by forming a CcdA-CcdB complex, a process termed rejuvenation. Functions as a transcriptional corepressor for the ccdAB operon, repression also requires CcdB (By similarity). From Escherichia coli
   7479..7495    -  protein_bind   lac operator: The lac repressor binds to the lac operator to inhibit transcription in E. coli. This inhibition can be relieved by adding lactose or isopropyl-β-D-thiogalactopyranoside (IPTG). lac repressor encoded by lacI
   7503..7533    -  promoter       lac promoter: promoter for the E. coli lac operon
   7548..7569    -  protein_bind   CAP binding site: CAP binding activates transcription in the presence of cAMP. E. coli catabolite activator protein
   7582..7674    -  CDS            lacI (fragment): lac repressor; lacI; The lac repressor binds to the lac operator to inhibit transcription in E. coli. This inhibition can be relieved by adding lactose or isopropyl-β-D-thiogalactopyranoside (IPTG).
   7857..8445    -  rep_origin     ori: high-copy-number ColE1/pMB1/pBR322/pUC origin of replication
   8616..9476    -  CDS            AmpR: β-lactamase; bla; confers resistance to ampicillin, carbenicillin, and related antibiotics
   9477..9581    -  promoter       AmpR promoter: bla
   9676..35      +  CDS            rop (fragment) (across the origin): Rop protein, which maintains plasmids at low copy number; rop
