[The description below was written by a language model from this plasmid's Addgene catalogue record and pLannotate feature annotations shown in this document.]
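Description:
pGLOW63 is a repair-template vector for plasmid-based CRISPR/Cas9 knock-in in C. elegans, built on a modified pUC19 backbone (9,676 bp in total) with the high-copy ColE1/pUC origin and ampicillin resistance for propagation in E. coli. Two ccdB toxin cassettes, one on each side of the insert and in opposite orientations, serve as counter-selectable placeholders. Users replace them with 5′ and 3′ homology arms for the target locus, so correctly assembled clones lose ccdB. The record notes that this duplication may make the plasmid prone to recombination.

The payload is wrmScarlet11^SEC^3xMyc, a derivative of the earlier TagRFP-SEC vectors and of pGLOW39. wrmScarlet11 is the small eleventh-strand fragment of split wrmScarlet, here given an added ATG so it can serve as an N-terminal tag. It fluoresces only when complemented, so the recipient strain must already express wrmScarlet1-10. Neither wrmScarlet11 nor the 3xMyc tag was annotated in the feature table, probably because they are short.

Between them lies the self-excising cassette, bounded by two lox2272 sites. It contains the dominant sqt-1(d) marker, which gives a visible worm phenotype, a hygromycin resistance gene for drug selection of integrants, and Cre recombinase with a tbb-2 terminator. An adjacent hsp-16.1 fragment is consistent with heat-shock control of Cre. Cre expression excises the cassette, removing the markers and leaving the fluorophore fragment joined to the Myc epitope at the tagged locus.

Using lox2272 rather than loxP, and 3xMyc rather than 3xFlag, allows pGLOW63 to be applied in strains already modified with a green FP-SEC vector without conflicts between lox sites or epitope tags.
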