Addgene plasmid #178877: pGLOW63
Purpose: wrmScarlet11^SEC^3xMyc vector with ccdB sites for cloning homology arms
Depositing lab: Ryan Doonan. Depositing organization: University of Texas at Austin. Publication: mScarlet and split fluorophore mScarlet resources for plasmid-based CRISPR/Cas9 knock-in in C. elegans. Witten G, DeMott E, Huang G, Zelasko F, de Jesus B, Mulchand C, Schuck L, Pullman S, Perez A, Mahableshwarkar P, Wu Z, Cardona EA, Pierce JT, Dickinson DJ, Doonan R. MicroPubl Biol. 2023 Jun 14;2023:10.17912/micropub.biology.000871. doi: 10.17912/micropub.biology.000871. eCollection 2023. PubMed 37396790.
Backbone
  Vector backbone: pUC19 (modified)
  Backbone size w/o insert (bp): 3881
  Total vector size (bp): 9676
  Modifications to backbone: Addition of ccdB markers to facilitate homology arm cloning
  Vector type: Worm Expression, Cre/Lox, CRISPR
  Selectable markers: Hygromycin ; sqt-1(d) (worm phenotypic marker)
Growth in bacteria
  Bacterial resistance: Ampicillin, 100 μg/mL
  Growth temperature: 30°C
  Growth strain: NEB Turbo
  Growth instructions: The dual ccdB sites in this vector may make it prone to recombination. It is recommended to pick several single clones and check test by restriction digestion before use. This construct should be maintained as a purified plasmid stock in addition to a bacterial stock in case there is a need to re-transform.
  Copy number: Unknown
Gene/Insert
  Gene/Insert name: wrmScarlet11^SEC^3xMyc
  Species: C. elegans (nematode), Synthetic
  Insert size (bp): 5795
  Mutation: Added ATG start codon to wrmScarlet11 sequence for N-terminal tags
  Tag / fusion protein: wrmScarlet11; 3xMyc
  Cloning method: Gibson Cloning
  Sequencing primers: 5′ attaagttgggtaacgccagg; 3′ gtggaattgtgagcggataac
Resource information
  A portion of this plasmid was derived from a plasmid made by: Derived from pGLOW39 (Addgene #173068)
Terms and licenses: Academic/Nonprofit Terms; Industry Terms: Not Available to Industry
Depositor comments: The split-wrmScarlet system was developed and published by Goudeau et al. Genetics 2021. pGLOW63 is a derivative of published TagRFP-SEC vectors (Dickinson et al. Genetics 2015). It has a 3xMyc tag in place of 3xFlag and Lox2272 sites in place of LoxP. These features allow pGLOW63 to be used in a genetic background that has already been modified using a green FP-SEC vector, without conflicts between epitope tags and Lox sites. pGLOW63 must also be used in a genetic background that has wrmScarlet1-10. Made by Amelie Perez (Glow Worms '21).
How to cite: pGLOW63 was a gift from Ryan Doonan (Addgene plasmid # 178877)
