>Addgene plasmid #178877 | pGLOW63 | depositor partial sequence | sequence record 347226 | wrmScarlet11
ATGTACACCGTCGTCGAGCAATACGAGAAGTCCGTCGCCCGTCACTGCACCGGAGGA
