>Addgene plasmid #178877 | pGLOW63 | depositor partial sequence | sequence record 347227 | SEC region
ATAACTTCGTATAGGATACTTTATACGAAGTTATTTTCAGGGATACCCATACGACGTCCCAGACTACGCC
TAAGGATGATCGACGCCAACGTCGTTGAATTTTCAAATTTTAAATACTGAATATTTGTTTTTTTTCCTAT
TATTTATTTATTCTCTTTGTGTTTTTTTTCTTGCTTTCTAAAAAATTAATTCAATCCAAATCTAAACATT
TTTTTTTCTCTTTCCGTCTCCCAATTCGTATTCCGCTCCTCTCATCTGAACACAATGTGCAAGTTTATTT
ATCTTCTCGCTTTCATTTCATTAGGACGTGGGGGGAATTGGTGGAAGGGGGAAACACACAAAAGGATGAT
GGAAATGAAATAAGGACACACAATATGCAACAACATTCAATTCAGAAATATGGAGGAAGGTTTAAAAGAA
AACATAAAAATATATAGAGGAGGAAGGAAAACTAGCTGCCCTCGATTGTCTATCTTCCATTCTCACCAAG
TTTCAACAACTTTATTCAGTCATTCTTCTCTGGTTCATTTCCCAACCAATCTTCCCGAATAAAGCCCATC
TGTCCTTTCGGCCACATTCCTCACCTACATCCGTACTCCTTATCTCCCGTTCTTATCCAGTCTTTTATCG
TCTCTGCGTCTCGCACACTGTCTCGTCGGTAATGTAAAAAAAAAACAAAAAAAACTTGAAAACTTGCGGA
AAGATTTCCTAATAAAAGGAGACGAATCCGGTAGGAAATCGACAAGTCTCTGCTTCTCGAAGACTAGGTG
AGTTACATTTCTTTGGCCGAATTATTTTGAAATCCTAAATTTGATAATTTCAGAGATGTCTGTAAAACTT
GCGTGTTATGTGACGGCTTCGGTCACTGTCGCCACTCTTATGGTATGCTTCATGACCATGTCAACCATCT
ACTCGGAGGTTGATGGATTCAGAGAGAAGCTTGATACCGAGATGAATGTGTTCAGAGTGAGTTAAATTAT
ATTTTGAATTTTAAATAATTTTTAATTTTCTAGCAATCTACCAATGGATTGTGGAAGGACATAGTTGTCA
TCGGAAGATCTAGCAAGCGTGTCCGTTGTCAATATGAAGAGACCAACGCTACCCCAACTCCACATGCTGA
TGGATCCCCATCTGCTCCACCAGGTCAACCACCAGCAGTTCCACCAGTCTTCAACCAGCCAAAGACTCCA
AATGGAGCCAATGGAAATGGACCAACCTGCAACTGCAATGCTGATAACAAGTGCCCAGCTGGACCATCCG
GACCAAAGGGAGTTCCAGGAGTTCCAGGACTCGACGGAGTTCCAGGACTTGACGGTGTTCCAGGAGTTGG
AGCTGATGATATCGCTCCACAACGCGAGTCTGTCGGATGCTTCACTTGCCCACAAGGACCAGTTGGACCA
CCAGGAGCTCTTGGAAGACCAGGACCACGTGGACTTCCAGGACCAAGAGGACAAAATGGAAACCCAGGAA
GAGATGGACAACCAGGACATCCAGGAGAGCAAGGATCATCCGGTCAAATCGGAAAGATCGGAGAGCCAGG
ACCACCAGGAGAGAAGGGACGCGACGCCGAGCATCCAATCGGAAGACCAGGACCAAAGGGACCAAGAGGA
GATCAAGGACCAACAGGACCAGCTGGACAGAACGGTCTTCACGGACCACCAGGAGAGCCAGGAACCGTTG
GACCAGAAGGACCATCTGGAAAGCAAGGACGTCAAGGACCAGACGGAACCCAGGGAGAGACTGGACCAGA
CGGAAGACCAGGAAAGGATGCCGAGTACTGCCAGTGCCCAGACAAGTCTCCACCATCAGAGGCTGTCAAC
GCCAACCGTGGATACAGAAATATCTAAATTGTTGGTGTTTTCTAATAAAATATTTGAGATTCAGTGAGAC
TTTTTTCTTGGCGGCACAATAAAGTTTCCTCTTTTTGTTGGGTCACTCAACGAACACAATACAAATATTT
GAGCGCTCGCATTTTTCTCAACCTTTCGGGTTTAAAGCACTTCAAAATGGAATTGAAGAGAGATTGTGAA
AGTACATCAGACAGAATCACATTTTGATAGCATTCACTTCACTCAGATGCAAACTTTTCAGTGACTATAA
AAAGTCATAAAATAATAACATTAAAAAAGCAAATAAATTAGCGAGAGAATTTTTTGACAAAAAGAAAGAA
GAGTGATAGAGAAGAAGGGAATGCTTGAAAGGATTTTGCATTTATCTTAATCACCGTCTTCGAGAAGACG
AACCATGGCGCCAGTTTCAGAATCCAAGTTTCTAATATAGTTCATCACAATGTTGACGTTGGTCCAACCT
CCGGCTTGCATAATCTCTGGGATGGAAACTCCAGCGCGAGCCATGTCACGGGCAGCTCCGACACGGGCGG
AATGTCCAGACCAAGCCAAGTAACGTTGTCCGGAATCATCCTTGGCTCCGTAGATGAGACGGTGGGTAGC
TTCGAAGATTCCTGAAAATTTATTTTCAGCTTATTCTTAGCTAATATGTTGTTTAAACTTACCTTCAAGA
GCTCGAGTCGAGAGTTGTGATGTTGCACTCGGGGCAGCAACTCCGTTCTTGCGAACACGACAGAACAGGT
AGTTGTTTGGATCATCGGCGACTCCGGAAACCGAAATCCAGCGCTCAACGAGCTTGGTAACTCCAAGGGA
GAGCGCTTTTTCGACTCCGGCAGTCGAGACCAGCGTTTTTGTACGTCCGATGTGGATGAGCATTCTTCCT
CCGTCTGTGCGACTAATATCCTTGACGCGAATGCGGGCAATTTCGGCGATACGGAGAAGTGTGTTGTAAG
CAATTCCGAGGAAGGCGAGGTTTCGGATGTCCTGGCAACGATCGGAATTTTCCATAAGAGAACGGACCTG
ATCGAAGTCGGTTCTGAAAATTTCGTCAAGTCTTAGGATTGAATACATTAATATTTAAACTTACCTTTCG
AAGGCGAGGGCTTGCTTGGCTCTCTCTCCAGCATCAACATTTTCCTTGCGGATACGTCTCATTACGAGAG
ATACGGCATTAGAATCTGATGGGCGTGGAAGTCCAGATCGGCGATGGAGCATATTGAGCTGTCCGAGATG
TTGTTGGATCGTCTTCACCGCCAATCCACGAGCTTGGAGGTAGAGCAAGTAGTCACGAACGTCTTCTGGC
TCGGCTGGGAACCACTTGCGGTTGTTAAGCTTGCACCAGGCAGCCCAAGAACGGCACACTGAGAGAAGCA
TCTTCCAGGTGTGCTCGGAGAAGGCTTGTCTGTCACGGAACATATCCATGAGGTTCTTGCGAACTTCATC
ACTTGTCGCGTCAACTGGAAGTGCTGGAAGATTTTGATGAACAGTGAGAAGATTTGACATATTTTCGAAG
TTTTTTAGATGCACTAGAACAAAGCGTGTTGGCTTCCTCTGAGCCCGCTTTCCTTATATACCCGCATTCT
GCAGCCTTACAGAATGTTCTAGAAGGTCCTAGATGCATTCGTTTGAAAATACTCCCGGTGGGTGCAAAGA
GACGCAGACGGAAAATGTATCTGGGTCTCTTTATTGTGTACACTACTTTTCCATGTACCGAATGTGAGTC
GCCCTCCTTTTGCAACAAGCAGCTCGAATGTTCTAGAAAAAGGTGGAAAATAGTATAAATACCGTTGAAA
ATAAATACCGAACAACATTTGCTCTAATTGTGAAATTAGAAATCTTCAAACTATAATCATGTCACTTTAC
CACTATTTCCGTCCAGCTCAACGTTCCGTTTTTGGTGATCATTTTTGCTTTCGTCGTAAATCTACACACG
CGTCTCTTCCGTGCGAGAGTCCAAGCCAGCAGCCAAATTCGTTGACTGAGTATTCAACGTTTATACGTTG
TCGGCAACGAGAAATAGGAAAATGCATCGGGAAATGTTCTTTTTTCGATTTTTTCCAAGGTTTTGACAAA
TTTTACCACGAATTTTGCTATGTTTTCAATTAAAAAATATGTTATTCAACTGTTTCTATGAGGAAAATAA
GGCTTTGCATGTAATTTTCTTATTCAGCATAATTTTTAATTAATTTGAATTTTCTGTCCTAACGTTTATT
TTGTTTTCTTGGTTATGACTGATCTGAAATTAATTTTTGAATTTTAAGGTAATATGTCAGGCGGTGCCGC
AAGTTTGTACAAAAAAGCAGGCTCCATGAAAAAGCCTGAACTCACCGCGACGTCTGTCGAGAAGTTTCTG
ATCGAAAAGTTCGACAGCGTCTCCGACCTGATGCAGCTCTCGGAGGGCGAAGAATCTCGTGCTTTCAGCT
TCGATGTAGGAGGGCGTGGATATGTCCTGCGGGTAAATAGCTGCGCCGATGGTTTCTACAAAGATCGTTA
TGTTTATCGGCACTTTGCATCGGCCGCGCTCCCGATTCCGGAAGTGCTTGACATTGGGGAATTCAGCGAG
AGCCTGACCTATTGCATCTCCCGCCGTGCACAGGGTGTCACGTTGCAAGACCTGCCTGAAACCGAACTGC
CCGCTGTTCTGCAGCCGGTCGCGGAGGCCATGGATGCGATCGCTGCGGCCGATCTTAGCCAGACGAGCGG
GTTCGGCCCATTCGGACCGCAAGGAATCGGTCAATACACTACATGGCGTGATTTCATATGCGCGATTGCT
GATCCCCATGTGTATCACTGGCAAACTGTGATGGACGACACCGTCAGTGCGTCCGTCGCGCAGGCTCTCG
ATGAGCTGATGCTTTGGGCCGAGGACTGCCCCGAAGTCCGGCACCTCGTGCACGCGGATTTCGGCTCCAA
CAATGTCCTGACGGACAATGGCCGCATAACAGCGGTCATTGACTGGAGCGAGGCGATGTTCGGGGATTCC
CAATACGAGGTCGCCAACATCTTCTTCTGGAGGCCGTGGTTGGCTTGTATGGAGCAGCAGACGCGCTACT
TCGAGCGGAGGCATCCGGAGCTTGCAGGATCGCCGCGGCTCCGGGCGTATATGCTCCGCATTGGTCTTGA
CCAACTCTATCAGAGCTTGGTTGACGGCAATTTCGATGATGCAGCTTGGGCGCAGGGTCGATGCGACGCA
ATCGTCCGATCCGGAGCCGGGACTGTCGGGCGTACACAAATCGCCCGCAGAAGCGCGGCCGTCTGGACCG
ATGGCTGTGTAGAAGTACTCGCCGATAGTGGAAACCGACGCCCCAGCACTCGTCCGAGGGCAAAGGAATA
GACCCAGCTTTCTTGTACAAAGTGGGTCCAATTACTCTTCAACATCCCTACATGCTCTTTCTCCCTGTGC
TCCCACCCCCTATTTTTGTTATTATCAAAAAACTTCTCTTAATTTCTTTGTTTTTTAGCTTCTTTTAAGT
CACCTCTAACAATGAAATTGTGTAGATTCAAAAATAGAATTAATTCGTAATAAAAAGTCGAAAAAAATTG
TGCTCCCTCCCCCCATTAATAATAATTCTATCCCAAAATCTACACAATGTTCTGTGTACACTTCTTATGT
TTTTTACTTCTGATAAATTTTTTTGAAACATCATAGAAAAAACCGCACACAAAATACCTTATCATATGTT
ACGTTTCAGTTTATGACCGCAATTTTTAATAACTTCGTATAGGATACTTTATACGAAGTTAT
