>Addgene plasmid #178877 | pGLOW63 | depositor partial sequence | sequence record 347228 | 3xMyc
GAACAAAAACTTATTTCTGAAGAGGATCTTGAGCAAAAGCTCATCTCCGAGGAGGACCTCGAGCAGAAGT
TGATCAGCGAGGAAGACTTG
